Addgene plasmid #113043: His6-SpyCatcher-mi3
Purpose: Expresses His6-SpyCatcher-mi3 in bacterial cells as platform for plug-and-display vaccination
Depositing lab: Mark Howarth. Depositing organization: University of Oxford. Publication: Engineering a Rugged Nanoscaffold to Enhance Plug-and-Display Vaccination. Bruun TUJ, Andersson AC, Draper SJ, Howarth M. ACS Nano. 2018 Jul 20. doi: 10.1021/acsnano.8b02805. PubMed 30028591.
Backbone
  Vector backbone: pET28a
  Backbone manufacturer: Novagen
  Backbone size w/o insert (bp): 5254
  Vector type: Bacterial Expression
Growth in bacteria
  Bacterial resistance: Kanamycin, 50 μg/mL
  Growth temperature: 37°C
  Growth strain: DH5alpha
  Copy number: High Copy
Gene/Insert
  Gene/Insert name: His6-SpyCatcher-mi3
  Species: Synthetic
  Insert size (bp): 966
  Promoter: T7
  Tag / fusion protein: His-tag (N terminal on insert)
  Cloning method: Gibson Cloning
  Sequencing primers: 5′ T7F; 3′ T7R
Terms and licenses: Academic/Nonprofit Terms; Industry Terms: Not Available to Industry
How to cite: His6-SpyCatcher-mi3 was a gift from Mark Howarth (Addgene plasmid # 113043 ; http://n2t.net/addgene:113043 ; RRID:Addgene_113043)
