[The description below was written by a language model from this plasmid's Addgene catalogue record and the feature table of its GenBank file.]
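Description:
His6-SpyCatcher-mi3 is a 6,216 bp bacterial expression plasmid built on the pET28a backbone, into which a synthetic 966 bp open reading frame was placed by Gibson assembly. It is maintained in E. coli through a ColE1/pMB1-type origin and selected with kanamycin via the aph(3')-Ia aminoglycoside phosphotransferase gene. The backbone also carries the pBR322 bom region and the rop gene, which normally restrains copy number, although the catalogue entry lists the plasmid as high copy. An f1 phage origin is present as well.

Expression follows the standard pET design. A T7 promoter is immediately followed by a lac operator, then the strong ribosome binding site from T7 gene 10, with a T7 terminator downstream. The plasmid-borne lacI gene, under its own promoter, supplies lac repressor, so transcription stays off until IPTG or lactose is added in a host that provides T7 RNA polymerase.

The encoded protein begins with an N-terminal 6xHis tag for metal-affinity purification, fused to SpyCatcher and then to mi3, the nanoscaffold subunit that the associated publication describes as engineered for ruggedness. The feature table annotates only the His tag within this fusion, not the SpyCatcher or mi3 segments. It also marks a second 6xHis sequence just before the terminator, probably the backbone's C-terminal tag; whether it is translated is not stated.

SpyCatcher forms a spontaneous covalent isopeptide bond with SpyTag-bearing partners. The stated purpose is to produce the scaffold in bacteria as a "plug-and-display" vaccination platform, on which separately made antigens can be attached to the particle surface.
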