LOCUS       Exported 6216 bp ds-DNA circular SYN 12-MAY-2021
DEFINITION  Expresses His6-SpyCatcher-mi3 in bacterial cells as platform for
            plug-and-display vaccination.
ACCESSION   .
VERSION     .
KEYWORDS    His6-SpyCatcher-mi3
SOURCE      synthetic DNA construct
  ORGANISM  synthetic DNA construct
REFERENCE   1 (bases 1 to 6216)
  AUTHORS   Bruun TUJ, Andersson AC, Draper SJ, Howarth M
  TITLE     Engineering a Rugged Nanoscaffold to Enhance Plug-and-Display
            Vaccination.
  JOURNAL   ACS Nano. 2018 Jul 20. doi: 10.1021/acsnano.8b02805.
  PUBMED    30028591
REFERENCE   2 (bases 1 to 6216)
  AUTHORS   .
  TITLE     Direct Submission
  JOURNAL   Exported May 12, 2021 from SnapGene Server 1.1.58
            http://www.snapgene.com
FEATURES             Location/Qualifiers
     source          1..6216
                     /organism="synthetic DNA construct"
                     /mol_type="other DNA"
     rep_origin      12..467
                     /direction=RIGHT
                     /label=f1 ori
                     /note="f1 bacteriophage origin of replication; arrow
                     indicates direction of (+) strand synthesis"
     primer_bind     complement(99..118)
                     /label=F1ori-R
                     /note="F1 origin, reverse primer"
     primer_bind     309..330
                     /label=F1ori-F
                     /note="F1 origin, forward primer"
     CDS             complement(559..1374)
                     /codon_start=1
                     /gene="aph(3')-Ia"
                     /product="aminoglycoside phosphotransferase"
                     /label=KanR
                     /note="confers resistance to kanamycin in bacteria or G418
                     (Geneticin(R)) in eukaryotes"
                     /translation="MSHIQRETSCSRPRLNSNMDADLYGYKWARDNVGQSGATIYRLYG
                     KPDAPELFLKHGKGSVANDVTDEMVRLNWLTEFMPLPTIKHFIRTPDDAWLLTTAIPGK
                     TAFQVLEEYPDSGENIVDALAVFLRRLHSIPVCNCPFNSDRVFRLAQAQSRMNNGLVDA
                     SDFDDERNGWPVEQVWKEMHKLLPFSPDSVVTHGDFSLDNLIFDEGKLIGCIDVGRVGI
                     ADRYQDLAILWNCLGEFSPSLQKRLFQKYGIDNPDMNKLQFHLMLDEFF"
     primer_bind     1282..1301
                     /label=Kan-R
                     /note="Kanamycin resistance gene, reverse primer"
     primer_bind     1366..1385
                     /label=pENTR-R
                     /note="pENTR vectors, reverse primer"
     rep_origin      1496..2084
                     /direction=RIGHT
                     /label=ori
                     /note="high-copy-number ColE1/pMB1/pBR322/pUC origin of
                     replication"
     primer_bind     1985..2004
                     /label=pBR322ori-F
                     /note="pBR322 origin, forward primer"
     primer_bind     2238..2255
                     /label=L4440
                     /note="L4440 vector, forward primer"
     misc_feature    2270..2409
                     /label=bom
                     /note="basis of mobility region from pBR322"
     primer_bind     complement(2335..2354)
                     /label=pRS-marker
                     /note="pRS vectors, use to sequence yeast selectable
                     marker"
     primer_bind     2495..2517
                     /label=pGEX 3'
                     /note="pGEX vectors, reverse primer"
     CDS             complement(2511..2702)
                     /codon_start=1
                     /gene="rop"
                     /product="Rop protein, which maintains plasmids at low copy
                     number"
                     /label=rop
                     /translation="MTKQEKTALNMARFIRSQTLTLLEKLNELDADEQADICESLHDHA
                     DELYRSCLARFGDDGENL"
     CDS             complement(3511..4593)
                     /codon_start=1
                     /gene="lacI"
                     /product="lac repressor"
                     /label=lacI
                     /note="The lac repressor binds to the lac operator to
                     inhibit transcription in E. coli. This inhibition can be
                     relieved by adding lactose or
                     isopropyl-beta-D-thiogalactopyranoside (IPTG)."
                     /translation="MKPVTLYDVAEYAGVSYQTVSRVVNQASHVSAKTREKVEAAMAEL
                     NYIPNRVAQQLAGKQSLLIGVATSSLALHAPSQIVAAIKSRADQLGASVVVSMVERSGV
                     EACKAAVHNLLAQRVSGLIINYPLDDQDAIAVEAACTNVPALFLDVSDQTPINSIIFSH
                     EDGTRLGVEHLVALGHQQIALLAGPLSSVSARLRLAGWHKYLTRNQIQPIAEREGDWSA
                     MSGFQQTMQMLNEGIVPTAMLVANDQMALGAMRAITESGLRVGADISVVGYDDTEDSSC
                     YIPPLTTIKQDFRLLGQTSVDRLLQLSQGQAVKGNQLLPVSLVKRKTTLAPNTQTASPR
                     ALADSLMQLARQVSRLESGQ"
     primer_bind     4555..4574
                     /label=LacI-R
                     /note="LacI, reverse primer"
     promoter        complement(4594..4671)
                     /gene="lacI"
                     /label=lacI promoter
     primer_bind     4877..4896
                     /label=pBRrevBam
                     /note="pBR322 vectors, tet region, downstream of BamHI,
                     reverse primer"
     primer_bind     4980..4999
                     /label=T7
                     /note="T7 promoter, forward primer"
     promoter        4980..4998
                     /label=T7 promoter
                     /note="promoter for bacteriophage T7 RNA polymerase"
     protein_bind    4999..5023
                     /label=lac operator
                     /bound_moiety="lac repressor encoded by lacI"
                     /note="The lac repressor binds to the lac operator to
                     inhibit transcription in E. coli. This inhibition can be
                     relieved by adding lactose or
                     isopropyl-beta-D-thiogalactopyranoside (IPTG)."
     RBS             5038..5060
                     /note="efficient ribosome binding site from bacteriophage
                     T7 gene 10 (Olins and Rangwala, 1989)"
     CDS             5079..5096
                     /codon_start=1
                     /product="6xHis affinity tag"
                     /label=6xHis
                     /translation="HHHHHH"
     CDS             6060..6077
                     /codon_start=1
                     /product="6xHis affinity tag"
                     /label=6xHis
                     /translation="HHHHHH"
     primer_bind     complement(6130..6148)
                     /label=T7 Term
                     /note="T7 terminator, reverse primer"
     terminator      6144..6191
                     /label=T7 terminator
                     /note="transcription terminator for bacteriophage T7 RNA
                     polymerase"
ORIGIN
        1 tggcgaatgg gnnnnnnnnn nnnnnnnnnn nnnnnnnnnn nnnnnnnnnn nnnnnnnnnn
       61 nnnnnnnnnn nnnnnnnnnn nnnnnnnnnn nnnnnnnnnn nnnnnnnnnn nnnnnnnnnn
      121 nnnnnnnnnn nnnnncnnnn nnnnnnnnnn nnnnnnnnnn nnnnnnnnnn nnnnnnnnnn
      181 nnnnnnnnnn nnnnnnnnnn nnnnnnnnnn nnnnnnnnnn nnnnnnnann nnnnnnnnnn
      241 nnnnnnnnnn nnnnnnnnnn nnnnnnnnnn nnnnnnncct ttgacgttgg agtccacgtt
      301 ctttnnnnnn nnnnnnnnnn nnnnnnnnnn nnnnnnnnnn naccctatct cggtctattc
      361 ttttgattta taagggattt tgccgatttc ggcctattgg ttaaaaaatg agctgattta
      421 acaaaaattt aacgcgaatt ttaacaaaat attaacgctt acaatttagg tggcactttt
      481 cggggaaatg tgcgcggaac ccctatttgt ttatttttct aaatacattc aaatatgtat
      541 ccgctcatga attaattctt agaaaaactc atcgagcatc aaatgaaact gcaatttatt
      601 catatcagga ttatcaatac catatttttg aaaaagccgt ttctgtaatg aaggagaaaa
      661 ctcaccgagg cagttccata ggatggcaag atcctggtat cggtctgcga ttccgactcg
      721 tccaacatca atacaaccta ttaatttccc ctcgtcaaaa ataaggttat caagtgagaa
      781 atcaccatga gtgacgactg aatccggtga gaatggcaaa agtttatgca tttctttcca
      841 gacttgttca acaggccagc cattacgctc gtcatcaaaa tcactcgcat caaccaaacc
      901 gttattcatt cgtgattgcg cctgagcgag acgaaatacg cgatcgctgt taaaaggaca
      961 attacaaaca ggaatcgaat gcaaccggcg caggaacact gccagcgcat caacaatatt
     1021 ttcacctgaa tcaggatatt cttctaatac ctggaatgct gttttcccgg ggatcgcagt
     1081 ggtgagtaac catgcatcat caggagtacg gataaaatgc ttgatggtcg gaagaggcat
     1141 aaattccgtc agccagttta gtctgaccat ctcatctgta acatcattgg caacgctacc
     1201 tttgccatgt ttcagaaaca actctggcgc atcgggcttc ccatacaatc gatagattgt
     1261 cgcacctgat tgcccgacat tatcgcgagc ccatttatac ccatataaat cagcatccat
     1321 gttggaattt aatcgcggcc tagagcaaga cgtttcccgt tgaatatggc tcataacacc
     1381 ccttgtatta ctgtttatgt aagcagacag ttttattgtt catgaccaaa atcccttaac
     1441 gtgagttttc gttccactga gcgtcagacc ccgtagaaaa gatcaaagga tcttcttgag
     1501 atcctttttt tctgcgcgta atctgctgct tgcaaacaaa aaaaccaccg ctaccagcgg
     1561 tggtttgttt gccggatcaa gagctaccaa ctctttttcc gaaggtaact ggcttcagca
     1621 gagcgcagat accaaatact gtccttctag tgtagccgta gttaggccac cacttcaaga
     1681 actctgtagc accgcctaca tacctcgctc tgctaatcct gttaccagtg gctgctgcca
     1741 gtggcgataa gtcgtgtctt accgggttgg actcaagacg atagttaccg gataaggcgc
     1801 agcggtcggg ctgaacgggg ggttcgtgca cacagcccag cttggagcga acgacctaca
     1861 ccgaactgag atacctacag cgtgagctat gagaaagcgc cacgcttccc gaagggagaa
     1921 aggcggacag gtatccggta agcggcaggg tcggaacagg agagcgcacg agggagcttc
     1981 cagggggaaa cgcctggtat ctttatagtc ctgtcgggtt tcgccacctc tgacttgagc
     2041 gtcgattttt gtgatgctcg tcaggggggc ggagcctatg gaaaaacgcc agcaacgcgg
     2101 cctttttacg gttcctggcc ttttgctggc cttttgctca catgttcttt cctgcgttat
     2161 cccctgattc tgtggataac cgtattaccg cctttgagtg agctgatacc gctcgccgca
     2221 gccgaacgac cgagcgcagc gagtcagtga gcgaggaagc ggaagagcgc ctgatgcggt
     2281 attttctcct tacgcatctg tgcggtattt cacaccgcaa tggtgcactc tcagtacaat
     2341 ctgctctgat gccgcatagt taagccagta tacactccgc tatcgctacg tgactgggtc
     2401 atggctgcgc cccgacaccc gccaacaccc gctgacgcgc cctgacgggc ttgtctgctc
     2461 ccggcatccg cttacagaca agctgtgacc gtctccggga gctgcatgtg tcagaggttt
     2521 tcaccgtcat caccgaaacg cgcgaggcag ctgcggtaaa gctcatcagc gtggtcgtga
     2581 agcgattcac agatgtctgc ctgttcatcc gcgtccagct cgttgagttt ctccagaagc
     2641 gttaatgtct ggcttctgat aaagcgggcc atgttaaggg cggttttttc ctgtttggtc
     2701 actgatgcct ccgtgtaagg gggatttctg ttcatggggg taatgatacc gatgaaacga
     2761 gagaggatgc tcacgatacg ggttactgat gatgaacatg cccggttact ggaacgttgt
     2821 gagggtaaac aactggcggt atggatgcgg cgggaccaga gaaaaatcac tcagggtcaa
     2881 tgccagcgct tcgttaatac agatgtaggt gttccacagg gtagccagca gcatcctgcg
     2941 atgcagatcc ggaacataat ggtgcagggc gctgacttcc gcgtttccag actttacgaa
     3001 acacggaaac cgaagaccat tcatgttgtt gctcaggtcg cagacgtttt gcagcagcag
     3061 tcgcttcacg ttcgctcgcg tatcggtgat tcattctgct aaccagtaag gcaaccccgc
     3121 cagcctagcc gggtcctcaa cgacaggagc acgatcatgc gcacccgtgg ggccgccatg
     3181 ccggcgataa tggcctgctt ctcgccgaaa cgtttggtgg cgggaccagt gacgaaggct
     3241 tgagcgaggg cgtgcaagat tccgaatacc gcaagcgaca ggccgatcat cgtcgcgctc
     3301 cagcgaaagc ggtcctcgcc gaaaatgacc cagagcgctg ccggcacctg tcctacgagt
     3361 tgcatgataa agaagacagt cataagtgcg gcgacgatag tcatgccccg cgcccaccgg
     3421 aaggagctga ctgggttgaa ggctctcaag ggcatcggtc gagatcccgg tgcctaatga
     3481 gtgagctaac ttacattaat tgcgttgcgc tcactgcccg ctttccagtc gggaaacctg
     3541 tcgtgccagc tgcattaatg aatcggccaa cgcgcgggga gaggcggttt gcgtattggg
     3601 cgccagggtg gtttttcttt tcaccagtga gacgggcaac agctgattgc ccttcaccgc
     3661 ctggccctga gagagttgca gcaagcggtc cacgctggtt tgccccagca ggcgaaaatc
     3721 ctgtttgatg gtggttaacg gcgggatata acatgagctg tcttcggtat cgtcgtatcc
     3781 cactaccgag atatccgcac caacgcgcag cccggactcg gtaatggcgc gcattgcgcc
     3841 cagcgccatc tgatcgttgg caaccagcat cgcagtggga acgatgccct cattcagcat
     3901 ttgcatggtt tgttgaaaac cggacatggc actccagtcg ccttcccgtt ccgctatcgg
     3961 ctgaatttga ttgcgagtga gatatttatg ccagccagcc agacgcagac gcgccgagac
     4021 agaacttaat gggcccgcta acagcgcgat ttgctggtga cccaatgcga ccagatgctc
     4081 cacgcccagt cgcgtaccgt cttcatggga gaaaataata ctgttgatgg gtgtctggtc
     4141 agagacatca agaaataacg ccggaacatt agtgcaggca gcttccacag caatggcatc
     4201 ctggtcatcc agcggatagt taatgatcag cccactgacg cgttgcgcga gaagattgtg
     4261 caccgccgct ttacaggctt cgacgccgct tcgttctacc atcgacacca ccacgctggc
     4321 acccagttga tcggcgcgag atttaatcgc cgcgacaatt tgcgacggcg cgtgcagggc
     4381 cagactggag gtggcaacgc caatcagcaa cgactgtttg cccgccagtt gttgtgccac
     4441 gcggttggga atgtaattca gctccgccat cgccgcttcc actttttccc gcgttttcgc
     4501 agaaacgtgg ctggcctggt tcaccacgcg ggaaacggtc tgataagaga caccggcata
     4561 ctctgcgaca tcgtataacg ttactggttt cacattcacc accctgaatt gactctcttc
     4621 cgggcgctat catgccatac cgcgaaaggt tttgcgccat tcgatggtgt ccgggatctc
     4681 gacgctctcc cttatgcgac tcctgcatta ggaagcagcc cagtagtagg ttgaggccgt
     4741 tgagcaccgc cgccgcaagg aatggtgcat gcaaggagat ggcgcccaac agtcccccgg
     4801 ccacggggcc tgccaccata cccacgccga aacaagcgct catgagcccg aagtggcgag
     4861 cccgatcttc cccatcggtg atgtcggcga tataggcgcc agcaaccgca cctgtggcgc
     4921 cggtgatgcc ggccacgatg cgtccggcgt agaggatcga gatctcgatc ccgcgaaatt
     4981 aatacgactc actatagggg aattgtgagc ggataacaat tcccctctag aaataatttt
     5041 gtttaacttt aagaaggaga tataccatgg gttcaagtca ccaccatcat catcatggca
     5101 gcggcgatag tgctacccat attaaattct caaaacgtga tgaggacggc aaagagttag
     5161 ctggtgcaac tatggagttg cgtgattcat ctggtaaaac tattagtaca tggatttcag
     5221 atggacaagt gaaagatttc tacctgtatc caggaaaata tacatttgtc gaaaccgcag
     5281 caccagacgg ttatgaggta gcaactgcta ttacctttac agttaatgag caaggtcagg
     5341 ttactgtaaa cggcaaagca actaaaggtg acgctcatat tgggggctca gggggatctg
     5401 gcggctctgg cggttcaatg aaaatggaag agcttttcaa gaaacataag attgtcgcag
     5461 tattgcgcgc aaacagcgtg gaggaagcga agaaaaaggc tttagcagtg ttcttgggag
     5521 gggtgcatct tatagagatc acgttcacag tacctgatgc ggatactgtt attaaggaat
     5581 tgtccttctt aaaggaaatg ggggccatta ttggtgcagg gacagtcact tccgttgagc
     5641 aagccagaaa agctgtggaa agcggagctg aatttatagt ctccccgcac ttggacgagg
     5701 agatcagtca atttgccaaa gaaaaagggg tattttatat gccaggtgta atgacaccta
     5761 ccgagttagt gaaagcaatg aagctgggtc acactatatt aaagttgttt ccgggggaag
     5821 ttgtagggcc acaattcgtt aaggctatga aagggccatt cccaaatgtt aaattcgttc
     5881 ctactggtgg tgtaaatctt gacaatgtct gtgagtggtt taaagccggt gtccttgccg
     5941 taggagtcgg atcggcactg gttaagggaa cgcccgtgga ggtagcggag aaggctaagg
     6001 ctttcgtgga aaaaattcgt ggctgtacag aataataaaa gcttgcggcc gcactcgagc
     6061 accaccacca ccaccactga gatccggctg ctaacaaagc ccgaaaggaa gctgagttgg
     6121 ctgctgccac cgctgagcaa taactagcat aaccccttgg ggcctctaaa cgggtcttga
     6181 ggggtttttt gctgaaagga ggaactatat ccggat
//
